>Addgene plasmid #176950 | FAM207A_pcDNA6.2/EmGFP-Bsd | addgene full sequence | sequence record 349421 | Addgene NGS Result
GACATTGATTATTGACTAGTTATTAATAGTAATCAATTACGGGGTCATTAGTTCATAGCCCATATATGGA
GTTCCGCGTTACATAACTTACGGTAAATGGCCCGCCTGGCTGACCGCCCAACGACCCCCGCCCATTGACG
TCAATAATGACGTATGTTCCCATAGTAACGCCAATAGGGACTTTCCATTGACGTCAATGGGTGGAGTATT
TACGGTAAACTGCCCACTTGGCAGTACATCAAGTGTATCATATGCCAAGTACGCCCCCTATTGACGTCAA
TGACGGTAAATGGCCCGCCTGGCATTATGCCCAGTACATGACCTTATGGGACTTTCCTACTTGGCAGTAC
ATCTACGTATTAGTCATCGCTATTACCATGGTGATGCGGTTTTGGCAGTACATCAATGGGCGTGGATAGC
GGTTTGACTCACGGGGATTTCCAAGTCTCCACCCCATTGACGTCAATGGGAGTTTGTTTTGGCACCAAAA
TCAACGGGACTTTCCAAAATGTCGTAACAACTCCGCCCCATTGACGCAAATGGGCGGTAGGCGTGTACGG
TGGGAGGTCTATATAAGCAGAGCTCTCTGGCTAACTAGAGAACCCACTGCTTACTGGCTTATCGAAATTA
ATACGACTCACTATAGGGAGACCCAAGCTGGCTAGTTAAGCTATCAACAAGTTTGTACAAAAAAGCAGGC
ACCATGGGGAAAGTGAGGGGGTTGCGCGCCCGAGTGCACCAGGCTGCCGTGAGGCCGAAAGGGGAGGCCG
CCCCCGGCCCCGCGCCCCCTGCCCCGGAGGCGACCCCTCCGCCGGCCTCGGCCGCGGGGAAGGACTGGGC
GTTCATCAACACCAACATCTTTGCCAGGACCAAGATAGACCCCAGCGCCTTGGTGCAGAAGCTGGAGCTG
GACGTGAGGAGTGTCACTTCCGTCAGGAGAGGTGAGGCAGGCTCGAGTGCACGGAGCGTCCCTTCCATCA
GGAGAGGTGCAGAGGCCAAGACCGTTTTGCCCAAGAAGGAGAAAATGAAGCTGAGGCGTGAGCAATGGTT
GCAGAAAATCGAAGCCATAAAACTGGCTGAGCAGAAGCACAGGGAGGAGCGGAGGCGGAGGGCCACGGTG
GTGGTGGGGGACCTGCACCCTCTCAGGGATGCCCTGCCCGAGCTGCTGGGGCTCGAGGCTGGCAGCCGGC
GCCAAGCCCGCAGCAGGGAGAGCAACAAGCCCCGGCCCTCAGAGCTCAGCCGGATGAGCGCAGCCCAGAG
ACAGCAGCTTCTCGAGGAAGAAAGGACCCGGTTTCAGGAGCTGCTGGCCAGTCCGGCCTACAGAGCCAGC
CCCCTGGTGGCCATCGGGCAGACGCTGGCCCGGCAGATGCAGCTGGAAGATGGCGGCCAGCTCTAGAACC
CAGCTTTCTTGTACAAAGTGGTTGATCTAGAGGGCCCGCGGTTCGAAGGTAAGCCTATCCCTAACCCTCT
CCTCGGTCTCGATTCTACGCGTACCGGTTAGTAATGAGTTTAAACGGGGGAGGCTAACTGAAACACGGAA
GGAGACAATACCGGAAGGAACCCGCGCTATGACGGCAATAAAAAGACAGAATAAAACGCACGGGTGTTGG
GTCGTTTGTTCATAAACGCGGGGTTCGGTCCCAGGGCTGGCACTCTGTCGATACCCCACCGAGACCCCAT
TGGGGCCAATACGCCCGCGTTTCTTCCTTTTCCCCACCCCACCCCCCAAGTTCGGGTGAAGGCCCAGGGC
TCGCAGCCAACGTCGGGGCGGCAGGCCCTGCCATAGCAGATCTGCGCAGCTGGGGCTCTAGGGGGTATCC
CC
[124 nt withheld, positions 1823-1946]
C
[91 nt withheld, positions 1948-2038]
A
[49 nt withheld, positions 2040-2088]
CCTTTGACGTTGGAGTCCACGTTCTTT
[37 nt withheld, positions 2116-2152]
ACCCTATCTCGGTCTATTCTTTTGATTTATAAGGGATTTTGCCGATTTCGGCCTATTGGTTAAAAAATGA
GCTGATTTAACAAAAATTTAACGCGAATTATCCTCGAGCTACCGGGTAGGGGAGGCGCTTTTCCCAAGGC
AGTCTGGAGCATGCGCTTTAGCAGCCCCGCTGGGCACTTGGCGCTACACAAGTGGCCTCTGGCCTCGCAC
ACATTCCACATCCACCGGTAGGCGCCAACCGGCTCCGTTCTTTGGTGGCCCCTTCGCGCCACCTTCTACT
CCTCCCCTAGTCAGGAAGTTCCCCCCCGCCCCGCAGCTCGCGTCGTGCAGGACGTGACAAATGGAAGTAG
CACGTCTCACTAGTCTCGTGCAGATGGACAGCACCGCTGAGCAATGGAAGCGGGTAGGCCTTTGGGGCAG
CGGCCAATAGCAGCTTTGCTCCTTCGCTTTCTGGGCTCAGAGGCTGGGAAGGGGTGGGTCCGGGGGCGGG
CTCAGGGGCGGGCTCAGGGGCGGGGCGGGCGCCCGAAGGTCCTCCGGAGGCCCGGCATTCTGCACGCTTC
AAAAGCGCACGTCTGCCGCGCTGTTCTCCTCTTCCTCATCTCCGGGCCTTTCGACTCTAGACACGTGTTG
ACAATTAATCATCGGCATAGTATATCGGCATAGTATAATACGACAAGGTGAGGAACTAAACCATGGTGAG
CAAGGGCGAGGAGCTGTTCACCGGGGTGGTGCCCATCCTGGTCGAGCTGGACGGCGACGTAAACGGCCAC
AAGTTCAGCGTGTCCGGCGAGGGCGAGGGCGATGCCACCTACGGCAAGCTGACCCTGAAGTTCATCTGCA
CCACCGGCAAGCTGCCCGTGCCCTGGCCCACCCTCGTGACCACCTTCACCTACGGCGTGCAGTGCTTCGC
CCGCTACCCCGACCACATGAAGCAGCACGACTTCTTCAAGTCCGCCATGCCCGAAGGCTACGTCCAGGAG
CGCACCATCTTCTTCAAGGACGACGGCAACTACAAGACCCGCGCCGAGGTGAAGTTCGAGGGCGACACCC
TGGTGAACCGCATCGAGCTGAAGGGCATCGACTTCAAGGAGGACGGCAACATCCTGGGGCACAAGCTGGA
GTACAACTACAACAGCCACAAGGTCTATATCACCGCCGACAAGCAGAAGAACGGCATCAAGGTGAACTTC
AAGACCCGCCACAACATCGAGGACGGCAGCGTGCAGCTCGCCGACCACTACCAGCAGAACACCCCCATCG
GCGACGGCCCCGTGCTGCTGCCCGACAACCACTACCTGAGCACCCAGTCCGCCCTGAGCAAAGACCCCAA
CGAGAAGCGCGATCACATGGTCCTGCTGGAGTTCGTGACCGCCGCCGGGATCACTCTCGGCATGGACGAG
CTGTACAAGGCCAAGCCTTTGTCTCAAGAAGAATCCACCCTCATTGAAAGAGCAACGGCTACAATCAACA
GCATCCCCATCTCTGAAGACTACAGCGTCGCCAGCGCAGCTCTCTCTAGCGACGGCCGCATCTTCACTGG
TGTCAATGTATATCATTTTACTGGGGGACCTTGTGCAGAACTCGTGGTGCTGGGCACTGCTGCTGCTGCG
GCAGCTGGCAACCTGACTTGTATCGTCGCGATCGGAAATGAGAACAGGGGCATCTTGAGCCCCTGCGGAC
GGTGCCGACAGGTGCTTCTCGATCTGCATCCTGGGATCAAAGCCATAGTGAAGGACAGTGATGGACAGCC
GACGGCAGTTGGGATTCGTGAATTGCTGCCCTCTGGTTATGTGTGGGAGGGCTAAGCACTTCGTGGCCGA
GGAGCAGGACTGACACGTGCTACGAGATTTCGATTCCACCGCCGCCTTCTATGAAAGGTTGGGCTTCGGA
ATCGTTTTCCGGGACGCCGGCTGGATGATCCTCCAGCGCGGGGATCTCATGCTGGAGTTCTTCGCCCACC
CCAACTTGTTTATTGCAGCTTATAATGGTTACAAATAAAGCAATAGCATCACAAATTTCACAAATAAAGC
ATTTTTTTCACTGCATTCTAGTTGTGGTTTGTCCAAACTCATCAATGTATCTTATCATGTCTGTATACCG
TCGACCTCTAGCTAGAGCTTGGCGTAATCATGGTCATAGCTGTTTCCTGTGTGAAATTGTTATCCGCTCA
CAATTCCACACAACATACGAGCCGGAAGCATAAAGTGTAAAGCCTGGGGTGCCTAATGAGTGAGCTAACT
CACATTAATTGCGTTGCGCTCACTGCCCGCTTTCCAGTCGGGAAACCTGTCGTGCCAGCTGCATTAATGA
ATCGGCCAACGCGCGGGGAGAGGCGGTTTGCGTATTGGGCGCTCTTCCGCTTCCTCGCTCACTGACTCGC
TGCGCTCGGTCGTTCGGCTGCGGCGAGCGGTATCAGCTCACTCAAAGGCGGTAATACGGTTATCCACAGA
ATCAGGGGATAACGCAGGAAAGAACATGTGAGCAAAAGGCCAGCAAAAGGCCAGGAACCGTAAAAAGGCC
GCGTTGCTGGCGTTTTTCCATAGGCTCCGCCCCCCTGACGAGCATCACAAAAATCGACGCTCAAGTCAGA
GGTGGCGAAACCCGACAGGACTATAAAGATACCAGGCGTTTCCCCCTGGAAGCTCCCTCGTGCGCTCTCC
TGTTCCGACCCTGCCGCTTACCGGATACCTGTCCGCCTTTCTCCCTTCGGGAAGCGTGGCGCTTTCTCAT
AGCTCACGCTGTAGGTATCTCAGTTCGGTGTAGGTCGTTCGCTCCAAGCTGGGCTGTGTGCACGAACCCC
CCGTTCAGCCCGACCGCTGCGCCTTATCCGGTAACTATCGTCTTGAGTCCAACCCGGTAAGACACGACTT
ATCGCCACTGGCAGCAGCCACTGGTAACAGGATTAGCAGAGCGAGGTATGTAGGCGGTGCTACAGAGTTC
TTGAAGTGGTGGCCTAACTACGGCTACACTAGAAGAACAGTATTTGGTATCTGCGCTCTGCTGAAGCCAG
TTACCTTCGGAAAAAGAGTTGGTAGCTCTTGATCCGGCAAACAAACCACCGCTGGTAGCGGTGGTTTTTT
TGTTTGCAAGCAGCAGATTACGCGCAGAAAAAAAGGATCTCAAGAAGATCCTTTGATCTTTTCTACGGGG
TCTGACGCTCAGTGGAACGAAAACTCACGTTAAGGGATTTTGGTCATGAGATTATCAAAAAGGATCTTCA
CCTAGATCCTTTTAAATTAAAAATGAAGTTTTAAATCAATCTAAAGTATATATGAGTAAACTTGGTCTGA
CAGTTACCAATGCTTAATCAGTGAGGCACCTATCTCAGCGATCTGTCTATTTCGTTCATCCATAGTTGCC
TGACTCCCCGTCGTGTAGATAACTACGATACGGGAGGGCTTACCATCTGGCCCCAGTGCTGCAATGATAC
CGCGAGACCCACGCTCACCGGCTCCAGATTTATCAGCAATAAACCAGCCAGCCGGAAGGGCCGAGCGCAG
AAGTGGTCCTGCAACTTTATCCGCCTCCATCCAGTCTATTAATTGTTGCCGGGAAGCTAGAGTAAGTAGT
TCGCCAGTTAATAGTTTGCGCAACGTTGTTGCCATTGCTACAGGCATCGTGGTGTCACGCTCGTCGTTTG
GTATGGCTTCATTCAGCTTCGGTTCCCAACGATCAAGGCGAGTTACATGATCCCCCATGTTGTGCAAAAA
AGCGGTTAGCTCCTTCGGTCCTCCGATCGTTGTCAGAAGTAAGTTGGCCGCAGTGTTATCACTCATGGTT
ATGGCAGCACTGCATAATTCTCTTACTGTCATGCCATCCGTAAGATGCTTTTCTGTGACTGGTGAGTACT
CAACCAAGTCATTCTGAGAATAGTGTATGCGGCGACCGAGTTGCTCTTGCCCGGCGTCAATACGGGATAA
TACCGCGCCACATAGCAGAACTTTAAAAGTGCTCATCATTGGAAAACGTTCTTCGGGGCGAAAACTCTCA
AGGATCTTACCGCTGTTGAGATCCAGTTCGATGTAACCCACTCGTGCACCCAACTGATCTTCAGCATCTT
TTACTTTCACCAGCGTTTCTGGGTGAGCAAAAACAGGAAGGCAAAATGCCGCAAAAAAGGGAATAAGGGC
GACACGGAAATGTTGAATACTCATACTCTTCCTTTTTCAATATTATTGAAGCATTTATCAGGGTTATTGT
CTCATGAGCGGATACATATTTGAATGTATTTAGAAAAATAAACAAATAGGGGTTCCGCGCACATTTCCCC
GAAAAGTGCCACCTGACGTCGACGGATCGGGAGATCTCCCGATCCCCTATGGTGCACTCTCAGTACAATC
TGCTCTGATGCCGCATAGTTAAGCCAGTATCTGCTCCCTGCTTGTGTGTTGGAGGTCGCTGAGTAGTGCG
CGAGCAAAATTTAAGCTACAACAAGGCAAGGCTTGACCGACAATTGCATGAAGAATCTGCTTAGGGTTAG
GCGTTTTGCGCTGCTTCGCGATGTACGGGCCAGATATACGCGTT
Features (pLannotate 1.2.2; 26 found; start..end, strand, type, name):
      1..380     +  enhancer       CMV enhancer: human cytomegalovirus immediate early enhancer
    381..584     +  promoter       CMV promoter: human cytomegalovirus (CMV) immediate early promoter
    580..613     +  LTR            5' LTR (truncated) (fragment): truncated 5' long terminal repeat (LTR) from HIV-1
    629..647     +  promoter       T7 promoter: promoter for bacteriophage T7 RNA polymerase
    678..698     +  protein_bind   attB1: mutant version of attB; core recombination site for the Gateway® BP reaction BP Clonase™
    704..1393    +  CDS            FAM207A: F207A_HUMAN - Also known as C21orf70. Experimental evidence at protein level: Swiss-Prot protein existence level 1. From Homo sapiens (Human).
   1398..1422    -  protein_bind   attB2: mutant version of attB; recombination site for the Gateway® BP reaction BP Clonase™
   1448..1489    +  CDS            V5 tag: epitope tag from simian virus 5
   1573..1621    +  polyA_signal   HSV TK poly(A) signal: herpes simplex virus thymidine kinase polyadenylation signal (Cole and Stacy, 1985)
   1712..1728    -  polyA_signal   bGH poly(A) signal (fragment): bovine growth hormone polyadenylation signal
   1823..2251    +  rep_origin     f1 ori (sequence partly withheld): f1 bacteriophage origin of replication; arrow indicates direction of (+) strand synthesis
   2266..2765    +  promoter       PGK promoter: mouse phosphoglycerate kinase 1 promoter
   2779..2826    +  promoter       EM7 promoter: synthetic bacterial promoter&nbsp
   2845..3561    +  CDS            Emerald: Emerald is a basic (constitutively fluorescent) green fluorescent protein published in 1998, derived from Aequorea victoria. It is reported to be a very rapidly-maturing weak dimer.
   3561..3957    +  CDS            BSD (fragment): blasticidin S deaminase; Aspergillus terreus BSD; confers resistance to blasticidin
   3958..3985    +  CDS            BleoR (fragment): antibiotic-binding protein; Sh ble from Streptoalloteichus hindustanus; confers resistance to bleomycin, phleomycin, and Zeocin™
   3995..4120    +  CDS            ble (fragment): BLE_KLEPN - Experimental evidence at protein level: Swiss-Prot protein existence level 1. Binding protein with a strong affinity to the bleomycin family of antibiotics. Binds to CL990; an antimitotic-antibiotic compound. From Klebsiella pneumoniae.
   4115..4236    +  polyA_signal   SV40 poly(A) signal: SV40 polyadenylation signal
   4309..4325    -  protein_bind   lac operator: The lac repressor binds to the lac operator to inhibit transcription in E. coli. This inhibition can be relieved by adding lactose or isopropyl-β-D-thiogalactopyranoside (IPTG). lac repressor encoded by lacI
   4333..4363    -  promoter       lac promoter: promoter for the E. coli lac operon
   4378..4399    -  protein_bind   CAP binding site: CAP binding activates transcription in the presence of cAMP. E. coli catabolite activator protein
   4412..4504    -  CDS            lacI (fragment): lac repressor; lacI; The lac repressor binds to the lac operator to inhibit transcription in E. coli. This inhibition can be relieved by adding lactose or isopropyl-β-D-thiogalactopyranoside (IPTG).
   4687..5275    -  rep_origin     ori: high-copy-number ColE1/pMB1/pBR322/pUC origin of replication
   5446..6306    -  CDS            AmpR: β-lactamase; bla; confers resistance to ampicillin, carbenicillin, and related antibiotics
   6307..6411    -  promoter       AmpR promoter: bla
   6470..6522    -  misc_feature   bom (fragment): basis of mobility region from pBR322
