[The description below was written by a language model from this plasmid's Addgene catalogue record and pLannotate feature annotations shown in this document.]
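Description:
FAM207A_pcDNA6.2/EmGFP-Bsd is a mammalian expression plasmid of about 6.7 kb, made by Gateway recombination of the human FAM207A open reading frame (also known as SLX9, C21orf70 or PRED56) into the Invitrogen pcDNA6.2/EmGFP-Bsd/V5-DEST destination vector. It is propagated in E. coli through a high-copy ColE1/pUC-type origin with ampicillin selection from the β-lactamase gene. An f1 origin is also present, which allows single-stranded DNA production.

The roughly 690 bp FAM207A coding sequence sits between attB1 and attB2 recombination sites, downstream of the human cytomegalovirus immediate early enhancer and promoter. A T7 promoter lies just upstream and also serves as a sequencing primer site. A V5 epitope tag follows attB2, and the unit ends with an HSV thymidine kinase polyadenylation signal. The record does not say whether the insert keeps its stop codon, so it is unclear whether the protein is actually V5-tagged.

A second, independent cassette uses the mouse PGK promoter, with a bacterial EM7 promoter behind it, to drive Emerald GFP fused to blasticidin S deaminase, ending in an SV40 poly(A) signal. This fusion lets transfected cells be identified by green fluorescence and selected with blasticidin without tagging FAM207A itself. The short annotated fragments of an HIV-1 LTR, bGH poly(A), bleomycin resistance genes, lacI and bom are probably backbone remnants or annotation artefacts rather than functional parts.

The associated publication describes an overexpression screen of chromosome 21 genes for modulators of Sonic hedgehog signalling relevant to Down syndrome. This plasmid appears to be one member of that clone set.
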