Addgene plasmid #176950: FAM207A_pcDNA6.2/EmGFP-Bsd
Purpose: Mammalian expression vector encoding FAM207A and EmGFP-Bsd
Depositing lab: Roger Reeves. Depositing organization: Johns Hopkins University and School of Medicine. Publication: Overexpression screen of chromosome 21 genes reveals modulators of Sonic hedgehog signaling relevant to Down syndrome. Moyer AJ, Fernandez FX, Li Y, Klinedinst DK, Florea LD, Kazuki Y, Oshimura M, Reeves RH. Dis Model Mech. 2023 Apr 1;16(4):dmm049712. doi: 10.1242/dmm.049712. Epub 2023 Apr 13. PubMed 36995257.
Backbone
  Vector backbone: pcDNA6.2/EmGFP-Bsd/V5-DEST
  Backbone manufacturer: Invitrogen (V36620)
  Backbone size w/o insert (bp): 5983
  Vector type: Mammalian Expression
  Selectable markers: EmGFP fused to Blasticidin (bsd)-resistance marker
Growth in bacteria
  Bacterial resistance: Ampicillin, 100 μg/mL
  Growth temperature: 37°C
  Growth strain: DH5alpha
  Copy number: High Copy
Gene/Insert
  Gene/Insert name: FAM207A (alt names: SLX9; PRED56)
  Species: H. sapiens (human)
  Insert size (bp): 693
  Entrez Gene: C21orf70 (a.k.a. PRED56)
  Promoter: CMV
  Cloning method: Gateway Cloning
  Sequencing primers: 5′ T7; 3′ V5 reverse
Resource information
  A portion of this plasmid was derived from a plasmid made by: Derived from Addgene #53912
Terms and licenses: Academic/Nonprofit Terms; Industry Terms: Not Available to Industry
Depositor comments: FAM207A (NM_058190) expressed under the control of CMV promoter and EmGFP-Bsd under the control of PGK
How to cite: FAM207A_pcDNA6.2/EmGFP-Bsd was a gift from Roger Reeves (Addgene plasmid # 176950 ; http://n2t.net/addgene:176950 ; RRID:Addgene_176950)
